Addgene plasmid #209743: pAB228p4
Purpose: ColA BBa_B0014 tetAp SD8 MmPylRS-[AF] T3Te-T7Te DHFR
Depositing lab: Ahmed Badran. Depositing organization: Scripps California (The Scripps Research Institute). Publication: Efficient genetic code expansion without host genome modifications. Costello A, Peterson AA, Lanster DL, Li Z, Carver GD, Badran AH. Nat Biotechnol. 2024 Sep 11. doi: 10.1038/s41587-024-02385-y. PubMed 39261591.
Backbone
  Vector backbone: pAB228
  Backbone manufacturer: self
  Backbone size w/o insert (bp): 1666
  Vector type: Bacterial Expression
Growth in bacteria
  Bacterial resistance: Trimethoprim, 50 μg/mL
  Growth temperature: 37°C
  Growth strain: DH5alpha
  Copy number: Unknown
Gene/Insert
  Gene/Insert name: MmPylRS
  Species: Synthetic
  Insert size (bp): 1365
Terms and licenses: Academic/Nonprofit Terms; Industry Terms: Not Available to Industry
Depositor comments: Please visit https://doi.org/10.1101/2024.05.15.594368 for bioRxiv preprint.
How to cite: pAB228p4 was a gift from Ahmed Badran (Addgene plasmid # 209743 ; http://n2t.net/addgene:209743 ; RRID:Addgene_209743)
