[The description below was written by a language model from this plasmid's Addgene catalogue record and pLannotate feature annotations shown in this document.]
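Description:
pAB228p4 is a small bacterial expression plasmid (about 3.0 kb by the full sequence record) built on the depositor's own pAB228 backbone for use in Escherichia coli. It replicates from a ColA origin, which is compatible with several other common origin classes and so allows the plasmid to be maintained alongside additional plasmids in the same cell. Selection is by trimethoprim, conferred by a type I dihydrofolate reductase gene (dhfrI, labelled DHFR), a trimethoprim-insensitive enzyme that bypasses inhibition of the host folate pathway. The copy number is not recorded.

The payload is a pyrrolysyl-tRNA synthetase derived from Methanosarcina mazei (MmPylRS), listed as a synthetic insert of roughly 1.4 kb. The "[AF]" label in the purpose line indicates a variant of the enzyme, but the record does not spell out which substitutions this refers to. The gene is transcribed from the tetA promoter, annotated within the overlapping tetR/tetA promoter region, with translation initiated from a ribosome-binding element the depositor calls SD8. No tetR repressor gene appears in the feature table, so any regulation of this promoter would depend on repressor supplied elsewhere. An upstream terminator (named BBa_B0014 by the depositor, with a T7Te element annotated there) insulates the cassette from the origin, and a T3Te-T7Te pair downstream ends synthetase transcription and separates it from the convergently oriented DHFR gene.

No tRNA(Pyl) is annotated, so the cognate suppressor tRNA would have to be supplied from a companion construct. The associated publication concerns genetic code expansion without host genome modification, consistent with use as the synthetase component of a multi-plasmid system for incorporating noncanonical amino acids.
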