Features (pLannotate 1.2.2; 7 found; start..end, strand, type, name):
      1..636     -  rep_origin     ColA ori: Plasmids containing the ColA origin of replication can be propagated in E. coli cells that contain additional plasmids with compatible origins.
    659..686     +  terminator     T7Te terminator: phage T7 early transcription terminator
    788..843     +  promoter       tetR/tetA promoters: tetR; overlapping promoters for bacterial tetR and tetA
    889..2250    +  CDS            pylS: PYLS_METMA - Experimental evidence at protein level: Swiss-Prot protein existence level 1. Catalyzes the attachment of pyrrolysine to tRNA(Pyl). Pyrrolysine is a lysine derivative encoded by the termination codon UAG. From Methanosarcina mazei (strain ATCC BAA-159 / DSM 3647 / Goe1 / Go1 / JCM 11833 / OCM 88) (Methanosarcina frisia).
   2293..2322    +  terminator     T3Te terminator: phage T3 early transcription terminator
   2323..2350    -  terminator     T7Te terminator: phage T7 early transcription terminator
   2382..2852    -  CDS            dhfrI: DYR1_ECOLX - Experimental evidence at protein level: Swiss-Prot protein existence level 1. Key enzyme in folate metabolism. Catalyzes an essential reaction for de novo glycine and purine synthesis, and for DNA precursor synthesis (By similarity). From Escherichia coli.
>Addgene plasmid #209743 | pAB228p4 | addgene full sequence | sequence record 444745 | Addgene NGS Result
AAACGTCCTAGAAGATGCCAGGAGGATACTTAGCAGAGAGACAATAAGGCCGGAGCGAAGCCGTTTTTCC
ATAGGCTCCGCCCCCCTGACGAACATCACGAAATCTGACGCTCAAATCAGTGGTGGCGAAACCCGACAGG
ACTATAAAGATACCAGGCGTTTCCCCCTGATGGCTCCCTCTTGCGCTCTCCTGTTCCCGTCCTGCGGCGT
CCGTGTTGTGGTGGAGGCTTTACCCAAATCACCACGTCCCGTTCCGTGTAGACAGTTCGCTCCAAGCTGG
GCTGTGTGCAAGAACCCCCCGTTCAGCCCGACTGCTGCGCCTTATCCGGTAACTATCATCTTGAGTCCAA
CCCGGAAAGACACGACAAAACGCCACTGGCAGCAGCCATTGGTAACTGAGAATTAGTGGATTTAGATATC
GAGAGTCTTGAAGTGGTGGCCTAACAGAGGCTACACTGAAAGGACAGTATTTGGTATCTGCGCTCCACTA
AAGCCAGTTACCAGGTTAAGCAGTTCCCCAACTGACTTAACCTTCGATCAAACCGCCTCCCCAGGCGGTT
TTTTCGTTTACAGAGCAGGAGATTACGACGATCGTAAAAGGATCTCAAGAAGATCATTTACGGATTCCCG
ACACCAAAGAGGACATCCGGTTCACACTGGCTCACCTTCGGGTGGGCCTTTCTGCGTTTATATACTAGAG
AGAGAATATAAAAAGCCAGATTATTAATCCGGCTTTTTTATTATTTAGACTTAGGGACCCTGCGGCCGCC
ATTAATTCCTAATTTTTGTTGACACTCTATCATTGATAGAGTTATTTTACCACTCCCTATCAGTGATAGA
GAAAAGTGAAATGAATAAACCTGCAGGTGCAGTAAGGAGGAAAAAAAAATGGATAAAAAACCGTTGAACA
CCTTGATTTCTGCGACCGGTTTGTGGATGTCTCGTACCGGTACCATTCATAAAATTAAACATCATGAAGT
TTCTCGTTCTAAAATTTACATTGAAATGGCGTGTGGTGATCATTTGGTTGTTAACAACTCTCGTTCTTCT
CGTACCGCGCGTGCGTTGCGTCATCATAAATACCGTAAAACCTGTAAACGTTGTCGTGTTTCTGATGAAG
ATTTGAACAAATTCTTGACCAAAGCGAACGAAGATCAGACCTCTGTTAAAGTTAAAGTTGTTTCTGCGCC
GACCCGTACCAAAAAAGCGATGCCGAAATCTGTTGCGCGTGCGCCGAAACCGTTGGAAAACACCGAAGCG
GCGCAGGCGCAGCCGTCTGGTTCTAAATTCTCTCCGGCGATTCCGGTTTCTACCCAGGAATCTGTTTCTG
TTCCGGCGTCTGTTTCTACCTCTATTTCTTCTATTTCTACCGGTGCGACCGCGTCTGCGTTGGTTAAAGG
TAACACCAACCCGATTACCTCTATGTCTGCGCCGGTTCAGGCGTCTGCGCCGGCGTTGACCAAATCTCAG
ACCGATCGTTTGGAAGTTTTGTTGAACCCGAAAGATGAAATTTCTTTGAACTCTGGTAAACCGTTCCGTG
AATTGGAATCTGAATTGTTGTCTCGTCGTAAAAAAGATTTGCAGCAGATTTACGCGGAAGAACGTGAAAA
CTACTTGGGTAAATTGGAACGTGAAATTACCCGTTTCTTCGTTGATCGTGGTTTCTTGGAAATTAAATCT
CCGATTTTGATTCCGTTGGAATACATTGAACGTATGGGTATTGATAACGATACCGAATTGTCTAAACAGA
TTTTCCGTGTTGATAAAAACTTCTGTTTGCGTCCGATGTTGGCGCCGAACTTGGCGAACTACTTGCGTAA
ATTGGATCGTGCGTTGCCGGATCCGATTAAAATTTTCGAAATTGGTCCGTGTTACCGTAAAGAATCTGAT
GGTAAAGAACATTTGGAAGAATTCACCATGTTGAACTTCTGTCAGATGGGTTCTGGTTGTACCCGTGAAA
ACTTGGAATCTATTATTACCGATTTCTTGAACCATTTGGGTATTGATTTCAAAATTGTTGGTGATTCTTG
TATGGTTTTCGGTGATACCTTGGATGTTATGCATGGTGATTTGGAATTGTCTTCTGCGGTTGTTGGTCCG
ATTCCGTTGGATCGTGAATGGGGTATTGATAAACCGTGGATTGGTGCGGGTTTCGGTTTGGAACGTTTGT
TGAAAGTTAAACATGATTTCAAAAACATTAAACGTGCGGCGCGTTCTGAATCTTACTACAACGGTATTTC
TACCAACTTGTAAACTTAATTAACGGCACTCCTCAGCTGTAACCAACTCACTGGCTCACCTTCACGGGTG
AGCCTTTCTTCGCGCAGAAAGGCCCACCCGAAGGTGAGCCAGTGTGATTACATTTATGCCCATGGCGTTT
AACCTTTCTGCCAAATCTGGTAAGAGTAGTTAATGTTAGACGCGAAATCCTGGGTGAAAACCGGACGGAA
GTTAGACGGAATTTCCGGGAAGTAAACATCACCTTCCGGTTCAATATCAATGGTAGAAATATGCAAGGTA
TCAACCTGATCAATCAAAGATTTGTAAATTTCACCACCACCAGAAACAATAACATGATCGGTAATTTTTT
TCAAGTTGGTCAACGCATCTTTAATAGACGGGAAAATCAAAACGTTTTCGTTATCAGAGGTGAAAGAAGA
ACGGGTAACAACCGCGTATTTACGGTTCGGCAACGCACCCATAGAACCGAAGGTTTTACGACCAACCAAC
AACCACTGGTTGTAGGTAATCGCTTTGAACAACAACTGTTCACCTTTCGCAGACCACGGAATATCCGGAC
CGTTACCAATAACACCGTTTTTAGAAATCGCAACCATCAAAGACAATTTCATAATTCTTCCTCAGAGGTT
AACATTTTATTAGTAAGCATGCTCGTTTTGTCACCCGCTGATGCTTACCGTTAATTAATATAATCACTTG
TATTAAATAGACTTTCTCTAAAAATACAAGACACTCTGTTATTACAAATCGTGCGTGCCGTCTATCCTGC
TTGCAAGGCCAAATAGGGCCGT
